>Addgene plasmid #87600 | pRS413 Prp5 AAAA | depositor full sequence | sequence record 170835 | pRS413 Prp5 AAAA sequence 8524 bps
GACGAAAGGGCCTCGTGATACGCCTATTTTTATAGGTTAATGTCATGATAATAATGGTTTCTTAGGACGG
ATCGCTTGCCTGTAACTTACACGCGCCTCGTATCTTTTAATGATGGAATAATTTGGGAATTTACTCTGTG
TTTATTTATTTTTATGTTTTGTATTTGGATTTTAGAAAGTAAATAAAGAAGGTAGAAGAGTTACGGAATG
AAGAAAAAAAAATAAACAAAGGTTTAAAAAATTTCAACAAAAAGCGTACTTTACATATATATTTATTAGA
CAAGAAAAGCAGATTAAATAGATATACATTCGATTAACGATAAGTAAAATGTAAAATCACAGGATTTTCG
TGTGTGGTCTTCTACACAGACAAGATGAAACAATTCGGCATTAATACCTGAGAGCAGGAAGAGCAAGATA
AAAGGTAGTATTTGTTGGCGATCCCCCTAGAGTCTTTTACATCTTCGGAAAACAAAAACTATTTTTTCTT
TAATTTCTTTTTTTACTTTCTATTTTTAATTTATATATTTATATTAAAAAATTTAAATTATAATTATTTT
TATAGCACGTGATGAAAAGGACCCAGGTGGCACTTTTCGGGGAAATGTGCGCGGAACCCCTATTTGTTTA
TTTTTCTAAATACATTCAAATATGTATCCGCTCATGAGACAATAACCCTGATAAATGCTTCAATAATATT
GAAAAAGGAAGAGTATGAGTATTCAACATTTCCGTGTCGCCCTTATTCCCTTTTTTGCGGCATTTTGCCT
TCCTGTTTTTGCTCACCCAGAAACGCTGGTGAAAGTAAAAGATGCTGAAGATCAGTTGGGTGCACGAGTG
GGTTACATCGAACTGGATCTCAACAGCGGTAAGATCCTTGAGAGTTTTCGCCCCGAAGAACGTTTTCCAA
TGATGAGCACTTTTAAAGTTCTGCTATGTGGCGCGGTATTATCCCGTATTGACGCCGGGCAAGAGCAACT
CGGTCGCCGCATACACTATTCTCAGAATGACTTGGTTGAGTACTCACCAGTCACAGAAAAGCATCTTACG
GATGGCATGACAGTAAGAGAATTATGCAGTGCTGCCATAACCATGAGTGATAACACTGCGGCCAACTTAC
TTCTGACAACGATCGGAGGACCGAAGGAGCTAACCGCTTTTTTGCACAACATGGGGGATCATGTAACTCG
CCTTGATCGTTGGGAACCGGAGCTGAATGAAGCCATACCAAACGACGAGCGTGACACCACGATGCCTGTA
GCAATGGCAACAACGTTGCGCAAACTATTAACTGGCGAACTACTTACTCTAGCTTCCCGGCAACAATTAA
TAGACTGGATGGAGGCGGATAAAGTTGCAGGACCACTTCTGCGCTCGGCCCTTCCGGCTGGCTGGTTTAT
TGCTGATAAATCTGGAGCCGGTGAGCGTGGGTCTCGCGGTATCATTGCAGCACTGGGGCCAGATGGTAAG
CCCTCCCGTATCGTAGTTATCTACACGACGGGGAGTCAGGCAACTATGGATGAACGAAATAGACAGATCG
CTGAGATAGGTGCCTCACTGATTAAGCATTGGTAACTGTCAGACCAAGTTTACTCATATATACTTTAGAT
TGATTTAAAACTTCATTTTTAATTTAAAAGGATCTAGGTGAAGATCCTTTTTGATAATCTCATGACCAAA
ATCCCTTAACGTGAGTTTTCGTTCCACTGAGCGTCAGACCCCGTAGAAAAGATCAAAGGATCTTCTTGAG
ATCCTTTTTTTCTGCGCGTAATCTGCTGCTTGCAAACAAAAAAACCACCGCTACCAGCGGTGGTTTGTTT
GCCGGATCAAGAGCTACCAACTCTTTTTCCGAAGGTAACTGGCTTCAGCAGAGCGCAGATACCAAATACT
GTCCTTCTAGTGTAGCCGTAGTTAGGCCACCACTTCAAGAACTCTGTAGCACCGCCTACATACCTCGCTC
TGCTAATCCTGTTACCAGTGGCTGCTGCCAGTGGCGATAAGTCGTGTCTTACCGGGTTGGACTCAAGACG
ATAGTTACCGGATAAGGCGCAGCGGTCGGGCTGAACGGGGGGTTCGTGCACACAGCCCAGCTTGGAGCGA
ACGACCTACACCGAACTGAGATACCTACAGCGTGAGCTATGAGAAAGCGCCACGCTTCCCGAAGGGAGAA
AGGCGGACAGGTATCCGGTAAGCGGCAGGGTCGGAACAGGAGAGCGCACGAGGGAGCTTCCAGGGGGAAA
CGCCTGGTATCTTTATAGTCCTGTCGGGTTTCGCCACCTCTGACTTGAGCGTCGATTTTTGTGATGCTCG
TCAGGGGGGCGGAGCCTATGGAAAAACGCCAGCAACGCGGCCTTTTTACGGTTCCTGGCCTTTTGCTGGC
CTTTTGCTCACATGTTCTTTCCTGCGTTATCCCCTGATTCTGTGGATAACCGTATTACCGCCTTTGAGTG
AGCTGATACCGCTCGCCGCAGCCGAACGACCGAGCGCAGCGAGTCAGTGAGCGAGGAAGCGGAAGAGCGC
CCAATACGCAAACCGCCTCTCCCCGCGCGTTGGCCGATTCATTAATGCAGCTGGCACGACAGGTTTCCCG
ACTGGAAAGCGGGCAGTGAGCGCAACGCAATTAATGTGAGTTACCTCACTCATTAGGCACCCCAGGCTTT
ACACTTTATGCTTCCGGCTCCTATGTTGTGTGGAATTGTGAGCGGATAACAATTTCACACAGGAAACAGC
TATGACCATGATTACGCCAAGCGCGCAATTAACCCTCACTAAAGGGAACAAAAGCTGGAGCTCCACCGCG
GTGGCGGCCGCTCTAGAATTTAAACCCGGATTCTGCCTCAATGGGTAGATCAGACACCTTAGAAGTAAGG
ATAGAGCTGCTTTGCAAAACTGGTAATGATCCATTACCATCACCAGGCGCATTGGCAGTAACTTTGGAGT
CTTTTTTTGAGACTGTGGACGATTCATCACCAGTAATTGAGCCGTACTGACGGTCATAGTCTTCTTGTGA
CATCCATATTGGCTTCTCTGGTTTGGTTGACATTCTACTTTTCTAAGACGGATAATGGACGACTCCACGT
TGTAGTAGTTGTCACATTAATCGGAAAAGTGTCTCACATGTAAAGGATTAAAATAAGAAATCTTCTAATT
TATGTTGAAATATCTTGATTTACCATTACCCGGATTAGATGAAACTAATTAAAGTCATTTAGAGCAATGG
ACCAAACTAAAGGTATTAGAGTTCTTTCTAATATAATACAGCGCCAAATAATTCGAGAAGGGAAATCATA
ACGCTGTTGCCTTGGGTTTATTTGAGGTATGGAAACTATTGATTCGAAGCAAAATATTAATAGGGAGTCT
TTATTGGAGGAAAGGAGGAAAAAACTAGCAAAATGGAAACAAAAAAAAGCACAATTTGATGCTCAGAAAG
AGCATCAAACTTCACGCAATGACATTGTTACTAACAGTTTAGAAGGTAAGCAGACTACTGAAAAGTTTAC
GGAAAGACAGGAACGTGTAAAAGAAGAGCTTCGGAAGAGAAAAAATGAATTTAGGAAATCTGACGAACCT
GTATCGGTTAAGCCTTCGAAGAAAAAGTCGAAGAGAAGTAAGGTAAAGAAGAAAATATCCTTCGACTTCA
GTGATGACGATGATTCTGAAATAGGAGTTTCTTTTAGATCGAAGGAGCACATTCAAAAAGCTCCAGAGCA
TGATAATGAAAAAGCTGCGGCAGCTGAGTTTATGACGTCATTGAAGGAGGAGAAAATGAGTAATAGTAAA
GGCATGTACGACAGAGGCGACATTCTTGATGTAGAGGATCAATTGTTTGAACTTGGAGGAACCGACGATG
AGGATGTTGAAGATAATACGGATAATTCTAATATAGCGAAAATTGCTAAACTCAAAGCAAAAAAACGTGT
AAAGCAAATTTATTACTCTCCAGAAGAGCTTGAGCCGTTCCAAAAAAATTTTTATATAGAATCTGAAACA
GTTTCCTCGATGTCAGAGATGGAAGTTGAGGAGCTTAGACTTAGTCTGGATAATATCAAAATAAAGGGAA
CAGGTTGCCCCAAACCAGTCACAAAGTGGTCTCAACTGGGACTATCAACGGACACCATGGTTTTAATTAC
AGAAAAGTTGCACTTTGGCTCCTTAACGCCTATTCAATCCCAGGCTCTTCCCGCTATTATGTCAGGTCGT
GATGTTATAGGAATATCAAAAACTGGCTCCGGCAAGACCATCTCCTATCTTTTACCATTGCTAAGACAAG
TAAAAGCTCAACGGCCATTATCAAAACATGAAACAGGGCCCATGGGTTTAATTCTGGCTCCAACTAGAGA
GCTAGCTTTACAAATACATGAAGAAGTTACTAAATTCACAGAAGCAGATACATCCATTAGATCAGTATGC
TGTACAGGAGGTTCTGAAATGAAAAAGCAGATTACTGATCTTAAAAGAGGCACTGAGATTGTTGTTGCCA
CACCGGGACGATTTATTGATATATTAACACTAAATGATGGGAAATTACTTAGTACTAAAAGAATAACGTT
CGTAGTAATGGATGAGGCAGACAGGCTGTTCGATTTAGGTTTTGAACCTCAAATAACGCAAATCATGAAA
ACTGTTCGACCGGATAAACAGTGTGTTCTATTTAGTGCAACTTTTCCGAACAAACTACGCAGTTTTGCCG
TAAGAGTTTTGCATTCCCCAATATCTATTACGATTAATTCAAAGGGAATGGTTAATGAAAACGTAAAACA
AAAGTTTAGAATATGCCATTCAGAAGATGAAAAATTTGACAATCTGGTGCAGCTTATCCATGAGCGCAGT
GAATTTTTTGACGAGGTTCAAAGTGAAAATGACGGACAGTCAAGCGATGTTGAAGAAGTTGATGCTAAAG
CCATTATATTTGTATCAAGTCAGAATATTTGCGACTTCATTTCAAAAAAGCTGTTAAATGCTGGAATTGT
GACCTGTGCTATTCATGCAGGTAAGCCATATCAAGAAAGGCTTATGAACTTAGAAAAGTTCAAACGAGAA
AAGAACAGTATTCTTCTCTGTACAGAGGTTCTCTCAAGAGGTTTAAATGTTCCCGAAGTGTCGTTGGTTA
TTATCTATAACGCCGTCAAAACTTTCGCGCAATATGTTCATACTACTGGAAGAACTGCCAGAGGTAGTCG
CTCCGGTACTGCTATTACTCTTCTATTGCATGATGAACTGTCAGGTGCTTATATCTTGAGCAAGGCAATG
CGCGATGAAGAAATAAAAGCTTTAGACCCTCTGCAAGCAAAAGAACTTCAGGAAATGAGTGCCAAGTTTG
AATCCGGTATGAAAAAGGGTAAGTTTAGGTTGTCGAAAGGGTTCGGCGGCAAAGGACTGGAAAATATCAA
AAGTAAAAGAGAGGAAGCTCAAAATAAAGATTTGGAGCTCAAAAAGAATGATAAGAGGAGCGATGACTTG
GAAAAGAAAATCAGCAATCCACGCGAAGGGCATGACAGTGTGTCTGAGTCTTCTGCGCTTATTCCGAGAC
TCAATTATGAACTATTCAAAGAGTCTACAGACGGGTCGATCATCTTTTACGCCAAGGTTTATATTAATGA
TTTACCCCAGATTGTAAGATGGGAGGCTACAAAGAATACAACCTTATTATTTATCAAGCATGAAACCGGA
TGTAGTATTACTAACAAGGGTAAATTTTACCCTGAAGGGAAGGAACCAAAGAATGAAAACGATGAGCCTA
AACTATACTTATTGATCGAAGGCCAAGATGAGAAAGACATACAATTAAGTATAGAATTGCTGGAGCAAAA
AGTTAAAGAGGGGGTCGTAAAGGCTGCAAGCTTGTCTTTGAAGAGTACTAAATACTAGTTTTTAGAATTT
AACTCACTCGTGGTGCTATATACTTTCGTAGTTAGTTCTGAAATTTTTAGGGTGGTAATTTAAAGCATAT
TCAATCATAATAAAAAAAAAAAAAGAGAATTATTAGGAAAAATAAAAACAAAATAATATATAATATATGA
TGTAGAAAAAAATCTTGAAATTTTTATCGATTCGAATAAAATGGAATTTAAAAAAGTGGGAAAGAAACAA
TGAGAATTCATAGGATATAATGAAAGGTAAATGCTTTAAAAAAAAATTAAGAGGGGAAAATAAAAGTAGA
AAAGCAAATAAAAACAAAACATGGAATAAAAGTAACTTCAAAAAAATTTATCAAGAAAATGGTAGGCTTG
AAGAATATAATAATAGTTTTTTAGTTGATTTGAGATGTGATATGACAAATAAAAAATAATGAAATAACGA
TAAAAATAAGGAAGGGAAAAACTGACAATCGAATAATAATATTAATAATGGTAAGTTTATCACATCAATT
CATAGGGGGATCCCCCGGGCTGCAGGAATTCGATATCAAGCTTATCGATACCGTCGACCTCGAGGGGGGG
CCCGGTACCCAATTCGCCCTATAGTGAGTCGTATTACGCGCGCTCACTGGCCGTCGTTTTACAACGTCGT
GACTGGGAAAACCCTGGCGTTACCCAACTTAATCGCCTTGCAGCACATCCCCCTTTCGCCAGCTGGCGTA
ATAGCGAAGAGGCCCGCACCGATCGCCCTTCCCAACAGTTGCGCAGCCTGAATGGCGAATGGCGCG
[124 nt withheld, positions 6647-6770]
C
[91 nt withheld, positions 6772-6862]
A
[49 nt withheld, positions 6864-6912]
CCTTTGACGTTGGAGTCCACGTTCTTT
[37 nt withheld, positions 6940-6976]
ACCCTATCTCGGTCTATTCTTTTGATTTATAAGGGATTTTGCCGATTTCGGCCTATTGGTTAAAAAATGA
GCTGATTTAACAAAAATTTAACGCGAATTTTAACAAAATATTAACGTTTACAATTTCCTGATGCGGTATT
TTCTCCTTACGCATCTGTGCGGTATTTCACACCGCATAGATCCGTCGAGTTCAAGAGAAAAAAAAAGAAA
AAGCAAAAAGAAAAAAGGAAAGCGCGCCTCGTTCAGAATGACACGTATAGAATGATGCATTACCTTGTCA
TCTTCAGTATCATACTGTTCGTATACATACTTACTGACATTCATAGGTATACATATATACACATGTATAT
ATATCGTATGCTGCAGCTTTAAATAATCGGTGTCACTACATAAGAACACCTTTGGTGGAGGGAACATCGT
TGGTACCATTGGGCGAGGTGGCTTCTCTTATGGCAACCGCAAGAGCCTTGAACGCACTCTCACTACGGTG
ATGATCATTCTTGCCTCGCAGACAATCAACGTGGAGGGTAATTCTGCTAGCCTCTGCAAAGCTTTCAAGA
AAATGCGGGATCATCTCGCAAGAGAGATCTCCTACTTTCTCCCTTTGCAAACCAAGTTCGACAACTGCGT
ACGGCCTGTTCGAAAGATCTACCACCGCTCTGGAAAGTGCCTCATCCAAAGGCGCAAATCCTGATCCAAA
CCTTTTTACTCCACGCGCCAGTAGGGCCTCTTTAAAAGCTTGACCGAGAGCAATCCCGCAGTCTTCAGTG
GTGTGATGGTCGTCTATGTGTAAGTCACCAATGCACTCAACGATTAGCGACCAGCCGGAATGCTTGGCCA
GAGCATGTATCATATGGTCCAGAAACCCTATACCTGTGTGGACGTTAATCACTTGCGATTGTGTGGCCTG
TTCTGCTACTGCTTCTGCCTCTTTTTCTGGGAAGATCGAGTGCTCTATCGCTAGGGGACCACCCTTTAAA
GAGATCGCAATCTGAATCTTGGTTTCATTTGTAATACGCTTTACTAGGGCTTTCTGCTCTGTCATCTTTG
CCTTCGTTTATCTTGCCTGCTCATTTTTTAGTATATTCTTCGAAGAAATCACATTACTTTATATAATGTA
TAATTCATTATGTGATAATGCCAATCGCTAAGAAAAAAAAAGAGTCATCCGCTAGGGGAAAAAAAAAAAT
GAAAATCATTACCGAGGCATAAAAAAATATAGAGTGTACTAGAGGAGGCCAAGAGTAATAGAAAAAGAAA
ATTGCGGGAAAGGACTGTGTTATGACTTCCCTGACTAATGCCGTGTTCAAACGATACCTGGCAGTGACTC
CTAGCGCTCACCAAGCTCTTAAAACGGGAATTTATGGTGCACTCTCAGTACAATCTGCTCTGATGCCGCA
TAGTTAAGCCAGCCCCGACACCCGCCAACACGCGCTGACGCGCCCTGACGGGCTTGTCTGCTCCCGGCAT
CCGCTTACAGACAAGCTGTGACCGTCTCCGGGAGCTGCATGTGTCAGAGGTTTTCACCGTCATCACCGAA
ACGCGCGA
Features (pLannotate 1.2.2; 21 found; start..end, strand, type, name):
     70..573     -  misc_feature   CEN/ARS: S. cerevisiae CEN6 centromere fused to an autonomously replicating sequence
    610..714     +  promoter       AmpR promoter: bla
    715..1575    +  CDS            AmpR: β-lactamase; bla; confers resistance to ampicillin, carbenicillin, and related antibiotics
   1746..2334    +  rep_origin     ori: high-copy-number ColE1/pMB1/pBR322/pUC origin of replication
   2517..2609    +  CDS            lacI (fragment): lac repressor; lacI; The lac repressor binds to the lac operator to inhibit transcription in E. coli. This inhibition can be relieved by adding lactose or isopropyl-β-D-thiogalactopyranoside (IPTG).
   2622..2643    +  protein_bind   CAP binding site: CAP binding activates transcription in the presence of cAMP. E. coli catabolite activator protein
   2658..2688    +  promoter       lac promoter: promoter for the E. coli lac operon
   2696..2712    +  protein_bind   lac operator: The lac repressor binds to the lac operator to inhibit transcription in E. coli. This inhibition can be relieved by adding lactose or isopropyl-β-D-thiogalactopyranoside (IPTG). lac repressor encoded by lacI
   2757..2775    +  promoter       T3 promoter: promoter for bacteriophage T3 RNA polymerase
   2801..3043    -  CDS            ABD1 (fragment): MCES_YEAST - Experimental evidence at protein level: Swiss-Prot protein existence level 1. Responsible for methylating the 5'-cap structure of mRNAs. From Saccharomyces cerevisiae (strain ATCC 204508 / S288c) (Baker's yeast).
   3319..5865    +  CDS            PRP5: PRP5_YEAST - Also known as RNA5. Experimental evidence at protein level: Swiss-Prot protein existence level 1. ATP-dependent RNA helicase involved spliceosome assembly and in nuclear splicing. Catalyzes an ATP-dependent conformational change of U2 snRNP. Bridges U1 and U2 snRNPs and enables stable U2 snRNP association with intron RNA. From Saccharomyces cerevisiae (strain ATCC 204508 / S288c) (Baker's yeast).
   6378..6449    +  misc_feature   MCS (fragment): pBluescript multiple cloning site
   6458..6476    -  promoter       T7 promoter: promoter for bacteriophage T7 RNA polymerase
   6484..6639    +  CDS            lacZα (fragment): LacZα fragment of β-galactosidase; lacZ fragment
   6647..7102    +  rep_origin     f1 ori (sequence partly withheld): f1 bacteriophage origin of replication; arrow indicates direction of (+) strand synthesis
   7103..7154    -  misc_feature   bom (fragment): basis of mobility region from pBR322
   7362..8021    -  CDS            HIS3: imidazoleglycerol-phosphate dehydratase, required for histidine biosynthesis; S. cerevisiae HIS3; yeast auxotrophic marker
   8022..8208    -  promoter       HIS3 promoter: S. cerevisiae HIS3
   8258..8338    +  CDS            MRM1 (fragment): MRM1_YEAST - Also known as PET56 From Saccharomyces cerevisiae (strain ATCC 204508 / S288c) (Baker's yeast).
   8339..8388    -  misc_feature   bom (fragment): basis of mobility region from pBR322
   8490..1       -  CDS            rop (fragment) (across the origin): Rop protein, which maintains plasmids at low copy number; rop
