>Addgene plasmid #87600 | pRS413 Prp5 AAAA | addgene full sequence | sequence record 182887 | Addgene NGS Result
GACGAAAGGGCCTCGTGATACGCCTATTTTTATAGGTTAATGTCATGATAATAATGGTTTCTTAGGGTCC
TTTTCATCACGTGCTATAAAAATAATTATAATTTAAATTTTTTAATATAAATATATAAATTAAAAATAGA
AAGTAAAAAAAGAAATTAAAGAAAAAATAGTTTTTGTTTTCCGAAGATGTAAAAGACTCTAGGGGGATCG
CCAACAAATACTACCTTTTATCTTGCTCTTCCTGCTCTCAGGTATTAATGCCGAATTGTTTCATCTTGTC
TGTGTAGAAGACCACACACGAAAATCCTGTGATTTTACATTTTACTTATCGTTAATCGAATGTATATCTA
TTTAATCTGCTTTTCTTGTCTAATAAATATATATGTAAAGTACGCTTTTTGTTGAAATTTTTTAAACCTT
TGTTTATTTTTTTTTCTTCATTCCGTAACTCTTCTACCTTCTTTATTTACTTTCTAAAATCCAAATACAA
AACATAAAAATAAATAAACACAGAGTAAATTCCCAAATTATTCCATCATTAAAAGATACGAGGCGCGTGT
AAGTTACAGGCAAGCGATCCGTCAGGTGGCACTTTTCGGGGAAATGTGCGCGGAACCCCTATTTGTTTAT
TTTTCTAAATACATTCAAATATGTATCCGCTCATGAGACAATAACCCTGATAAATGCTTCAATAATATTG
AAAAAGGAAGAGTATGAGTATTCAACATTTCCGTGTCGCCCTTATTCCCTTTTTTGCGGCATTTTGCCTT
CCTGTTTTTGCTCACCCAGAAACGCTGGTGAAAGTAAAAGATGCTGAAGATCAGTTGGGTGCACGAGTGG
GTTACATCGAACTGGATCTCAACAGCGGTAAGATCCTTGAGAGTTTTCGCCCCGAAGAACGTTTTCCAAT
GATGAGCACTTTTAAAGTTCTGCTATGTGGCGCGGTATTATCCCGTATTGACGCCGGGCAAGAGCAACTC
GGTCGCCGCATACACTATTCTCAGAATGACTTGGTTGAGTACTCACCAGTCACAGAAAAGCATCTTACGG
ATGGCATGACAGTAAGAGAATTATGCAGTGCTGCCATAACCATGAGTGATAACACTGCGGCCAACTTACT
TCTGACAACGATCGGAGGACCGAAGGAGCTAACCGCTTTTTTGCACAACATGGGGGATCATGTAACTCGC
CTTGATCGTTGGGAACCGGAGCTGAATGAAGCCATACCAAACGACGAGCGTGACACCACGATGCCTGTAG
CAATGGCAACAACGTTGCGCAAACTATTAACTGGCGAACTACTTACTCTAGCTTCCCGGCAACAATTAAT
AGACTGGATGGAGGCGGATAAAGTTGCAGGACCACTTCTGCGCTCGGCCCTTCCGGCTGGCTGGTTTATT
GCTGATAAATCTGGAGCCGGTGAGCGTGGGTCTCGCGGTATCATTGCAGCACTGGGGCCAGATGGTAAGC
CCTCCCGTATCGTAGTTATCTACACGACGGGGAGTCAGGCAACTATGGATGAACGAAATAGACAGATCGC
TGAGATAGGTGCCTCACTGATTAAGCATTGGTAACTGTCAGACCAAGTTTACTCATATATACTTTAGATT
GATTTAAAACTTCATTTTTAATTTAAAAGGATCTAGGTGAAGATCCTTTTTGATAATCTCATGACCAAAA
TCCCTTAACGTGAGTTTTCGTTCCACTGAGCGTCAGACCCCGTAGAAAAGATCAAAGGATCTTCTTGAGA
TCCTTTTTTTCTGCGCGTAATCTGCTGCTTGCAAACAAAAAAACCACCGCTACCAGCGGTGGTTTGTTTG
CCGGATCAAGAGCTACCAACTCTTTTTCCGAAGGTAACTGGCTTCAGCAGAGCGCAGATACCAAATACTG
TTCTTCTAGTGTAGCCGTAGTTAGGCCACCACTTCAAGAACTCTGTAGCACCGCCTACATACCTCGCTCT
GCTAATCCTGTTACCAGTGGCTGCTGCCAGTGGCGATAAGTCGTGTCTTACCGGGTTGGACTCAAGACGA
TAGTTACCGGATAAGGCGCAGCGGTCGGGCTGAACGGGGGGTTCGTGCACACAGCCCAGCTTGGAGCGAA
CGACCTACACCGAACTGAGATACCTACAGCGTGAGCTATGAGAAAGCGCCACGCTTCCCGAAGGGAGAAA
GGCGGACAGGTATCCGGTAAGCGGCAGGGTCGGAACAGGAGAGCGCACGAGGGAGCTTCCAGGGGGAAAC
GCCTGGTATCTTTATAGTCCTGTCGGGTTTCGCCACCTCTGACTTGAGCGTCGATTTTTGTGATGCTCGT
CAGGGGGGCGGAGCCTATGGAAAAACGCCAGCAACGCGGCCTTTTTACGGTTCCTGGCCTTTTGCTGGCC
TTTTGCTCACATGTTCTTTCCTGCGTTATCCCCTGATTCTGTGGATAACCGTATTACCGCCTTTGAGTGA
GCTGATACCGCTCGCCGCAGCCGAACGACCGAGCGCAGCGAGTCAGTGAGCGAGGAAGCGGAAGAGCGCC
CAATACGCAAACCGCCTCTCCCCGCGCGTTGGCCGATTCATTAATGCAGCTGGCACGACAGGTTTCCCGA
CTGGAAAGCGGGCAGTGAGCGCAACGCAATTAATGTGAGTTAGCTCACTCATTAGGCACCCCAGGCTTTA
CACTTTATGCTTCCGGCTCGTATGTTGTGTGGAATTGTGAGCGGATAACAATTTCACACAGGAAACAGCT
ATGACCATGATTACGCCAAGCGCGCAATTAACCCTCACTAAAGGGAACAAAAGCTGGAGCTCCACCGCGG
TGGCGGCCGCTCTAGAATTTAAACCCGGATTCTGCCTCAATGGGTAGATCAGACACCTTAGAAGTAAGGA
TAGAGCTGCTTTGCAAAACTGGTAATGATCCATTACCATCACCAGGCGCATTGGCAGTAACTTTGGAGTC
TTTTTTTGAGACTGTGGACGATTCATCACCAGTAATTGAGCCGTACTGACGGTCATAGTCTTCTTGTGAC
ATCCATATTGGCTTCTCTGGTTTGGTTGACATTCTACTTTTCTAAGACGGATAATGGACGACTCCACGTT
GTAGTAGTTGTCACATTAATCGGAAAAGTGTCTCACATGTAAAGGATTAAAATAAGAAATCTTCTAATTT
ATGTTGAAATATCTTGATTTACCATTACCCGGATTAGATGAAACTAATTAAAGTCATTTAGAGCAATGGA
CCAAACTAAAGGTATTAGAGTTCTTTCTAATATAATACAGCGCCAAATAATTCGAGAAGGGAAATCATAA
CGCTGTTGCCTTGGGTTTATTTGAGGTATGGAAACTATTGATTCGAAGCAAAATATTAATAGGGAGTCTT
TATTGGAGGAAAGGAGGAAAAAACTAGCAAAATGGAAACAAAAAAAAGCACAATTTGATGCTCAGAAAGA
GCATCAAACTTCACGCAATGACATTGTTACTAACAGTTTAGAAGGTAAGCAGACTACTGAAAAGTTTACG
GAAAGACAGGAACGTGTAAAAGAAGAGCTTCGGAAGAGAAAAAATGAATTTAGGAAATCTGACGAACCTG
TATCGGTTAAGCCTTCGAAGAAAAAGTCGAAGAGAAGTAAGGTAAAGAAGAAAATATCCTTCGACTTCAG
TGATGACGATGATTCTGAAATAGGAGTTTCTTTTAGATCGAAGGAGCACATTCAAAAAGCTCCAGAGCAT
GATAATGAAAAAGCTGCGGCAGCTGAGTTTATGACGTCATTGAAGGAGGAGAAAATGAGTAATAGTAAAG
GCATGTACGACAGAGGCGACATTCTTGATGTAGAGGATCAATTGTTTGAACTTGGAGGAACCGACGATGA
GGATGTTGAAGATAATACGGATAATTCTAATATAGCGAAAATTGCTAAACTCAAAGCAAAAAAACGTGTA
AAGCAAATTTATTACTCTCCAGAAGAGCTTGAGCCGTTCCAAAAAAATTTTTATATAGAATCTGAAACAG
TTTCCTCGATGTCAGAGATGGAAGTTGAGGAGCTTAGACTTAGTCTGGATAATATCAAAATAAAGGGAAC
AGGTTGCCCCAAACCAGTCACAAAGTGGTCTCAACTGGGACTATCAACGGACACCATGGTTTTAATTACA
GAAAAGTTGCACTTTGGCTCCTTAACGCCTATTCAATCCCAGGCTCTTCCCGCTATTATGTCAGGTCGTG
ATGTTATAGGAATATCAAAAACTGGCTCCGGCAAGACCATCTCCTATCTTTTACCATTGCTAAGACAAGT
AAAAGCTCAACGGCCATTATCAAAACATGAAACAGGGCCCATGGGTTTAATTCTGGCTCCAACTAGAGAG
CTAGCTTTACAAATACATGAAGAAGTTACTAAATTCACAGAAGCAGATACATCCATTAGATCAGTATGCT
GTACAGGAGGTTCTGAAATGAAAAAGCAGATTACTGATCTTAAAAGAGGCACTGAGATTGTTGTTGCCAC
ACCGGGACGATTTATTGATATATTAACACTAAATGATGGGAAATTACTTAGTACTAAAAGAATAACGTTC
GTAGTAATGGATGAGGCAGACAGGCTGTTCGATTTAGGTTTTGAACCTCAAATAACGCAAATCATGAAAA
CTGTTCGACCGGATAAACAGTGTGTTCTATTTAGTGCAACTTTTCCGAACAAACTACGCAGTTTTGCCGT
AAGAGTTTTGCATTCCCCAATATCTATTACGATTAATTCAAAGGGAATGGTTAATGAAAACGTAAAACAA
AAGTTTAGAATATGCCATTCAGAAGATGAAAAATTTGACAATCTGGTGCAGCTTATCCATGAGCGCAGTG
AATTTTTTGACGAGGTTCAAAGTGAAAATGACGGACAGTCAAGCGATGTTGAAGAAGTTGATGCTAAAGC
CATTATATTTGTATCAAGTCAGAATATTTGCGACTTCATTTCAAAAAAGCTGTTAAATGCTGGAATTGTG
ACCTGTGCTATTCATGCAGGTAAGCCATATCAAGAAAGGCTTATGAACTTAGAAAAGTTCAAACGAGAAA
AGAACAGTATTCTTCTCTGTACAGAGGTTCTCTCAAGAGGTTTAAATGTTCCCGAAGTGTCGTTGGTTAT
TATCTATAACGCCGTCAAAACTTTCGCGCAATATGTTCATACTACTGGAAGAACTGCCAGAGGTAGTCGC
TCCGGTACTGCTATTACTCTTCTATTGCATGATGAACTGTCAGGTGCTTATATCTTGAGCAAGGCAATGC
GCGATGAAGAAATAAAAGCTTTAGACCCTCTGCAAGCAAAAGAACTTCAGGAAATGAGTGCCAAGTTTGA
ATCCGGTATGAAAAAGGGTAAGTTTAGGTTGTCGAAAGGGTTCGGCGGCAAAGGACTGGAAAATATCAAA
AGTAAAAGAGAGGAAGCTCAAAATAAAGATTTGGAGCTCAAAAAGAATGATAAGAGGAGCGATGACTTGG
AAAAGAAAATCAGCAATCCACGCGAAGGGCATGACAGTGTGTCTGAGTCTTCTGCGCTTATTCCGAGACT
CAATTATGAACTATTCAAAGAGTCTACAGACGGGTCGATCATCTTTTACGCCAAGGTTTATATTAATGAT
TTACCCCAGATTGTAAGATGGGAGGCTACAAAGAATACAACCTTATTATTTATCAAGCATGAAACCGGAT
GTAGTATTACTAACAAGGGTAAATTTTACCCTGAAGGGAAGGAACCAAAGAATGAAAACGATGAGCCTAA
ACTATACTTATTGATCGAAGGCCAAGATGAGAAAGACATACAATTAAGTATAGAATTGCTGGAGCAAAAA
GTTAAAGAGGGGGTCGTAAAGGCTGCAAGCTTGTCTTTGAAGAGTACTAAATACTAGTTTTTAGAATTTA
ACTCACTCGTGGTGCTATATACTTTCGTAGTTAGTTCTGAAATTTTTAGGGTGGTAATTTAAAGCATATT
CAATCATAATAAAAAAAAAAAAAAGAGAATTATTAGGAAAAATAAAAACAAAATAATATATAATATATGA
TGTAGAAAAAAATCTTGAAATTTTTATCGATTCGAATAAAATGGAATTTAAAAAAGTGGGAAAGAAACAA
TGAGAATTCATAGGATATAATGAAAGGTAAATGCTTTAAAAAAAAATTAAGAGGGGAAAATAAAAGTAGA
AAAGCAAATAAAAACAAAACATGGAATAAAAGTAACTTCAAAAAAATTTATCAAGAAAATGGTAGGCTTG
AAGAATATAATAATAGTTTTTTAGTTGATTTGAGATGTGATATGACAAATAAAAAATAATGAAATAACGA
TAAAAATAAGGAAGGGAAAAACTGACAATCGAATAATAATATTAATAATGGTAAGTTTATCACATCAATT
CATAGGGGGATCCCCCGGGCTGCAGGAATTCGATATCAAGCTTATCGATACCGTCGACCTCGAGGGGGGG
CCCGGTACCCAATTCGCCCTATAGTGAGTCGTATTACGCGCGCTCACTGGCCGTCGTTTTACAACGTCGT
GACTGGGAAAACCCTGGCGTTACCCAACTTAATCGCCTTGCAGCACATCCCCCTTTCGCCAGCTGGCGTA
ATAGCGAAGAGGCCCGCACCGATCGCCCTTCCCAACAGTTGCGCAGCCTGAATGGCGAATGG
[124 nt withheld, positions 6643-6766]
C
[91 nt withheld, positions 6768-6858]
A
[49 nt withheld, positions 6860-6908]
CCTTTGACGTTGGAGTCCACGTTCTTT
[37 nt withheld, positions 6936-6972]
ACCCTATCTCGGTCTATTCTTTTGATTTATAAGGGATTTTGCCGATTTCGGCCTATTGGTTAAAAAATGA
GCTGATTTAACAAAAATTTAACGCGAATTTTAACAAAATATTAACGCTTACAATTTCCTGATGCGGTATT
TTCTCCTTACGCATCTGTGCGGTATTTCACACCGCATAGATCCGTCGAGTTCAAGAGAAAAAAAAAGAAA
AAGCAAAAAGAAAAAAGGAAAGCGCGCCTCGTTCAGAATGACACGTATAGAATGATGCATTACCTTGTCA
TCTTCAGTATCATACTGTTCGTATACATACTTACTGACATTCATAGGTATACATATATACACATGTATAT
ATATCGTATGCTGCAGCTTTAAATAATCGGTGTCACTACATAAGAACACCTTTGGTGGAGGGAACATCGT
TGGTACCATTGGGCGAGGTGGCTTCTCTTATGGCAACCGCAAGAGCCTTGAACGCACTCTCACTACGGTG
ATGATCATTCTTGCCTCGCAGACAATCAACGTGGAGGGTAATTCTGCTAGCCTCTGCAAAGCTTTCAAGA
AAATGCGGGATCATCTCGCAAGAGAGATCTCCTACTTTCTCCCTTTGCAAACCAAGTTCGACAACTGCGT
ACGGCCTGTTCGAAAGATCTACCACCGCTCTGGAAAGTGCCTCATCCAAAGGCGCAAATCCTGATCCAAA
CCTTTTTACTCCACGCACGGCCCCTAGGGCCTCTTTAAAAGCTTGACCGAGAGCAATCCCGCAGTCTTCA
GTGGTGTGATGGTCGTCTATGTGTAAGTCACCAATGCACTCAACGATTAGCGACCAGCCGGAATGCTTGG
CCAGAGCATGTATCATATGGTCCAGAAACCCTATACCTGTGTGGACGTTAATCACTTGCGATTGTGTGGC
CTGTTCTGCTACTGCTTCTGCCTCTTTTTCTGGGAAGATCGAGTGCTCTATCGCTAGGGGACCACCCTTT
AAAGAGATCGCAATCTGAATCTTGGTTTCATTTGTAATACGCTTTACTAGGGCTTTCTGCTCTGTCATCT
TTGCCTTCGTTTATCTTGCCTGCTCATTTTTTAGTATATTCTTCGAAGAAATCACATTACTTTATATAAT
GTATAATTCATTATGTGATAATGCCAATCGCTAAGAAAAAAAAAGAGTCATCCGCTAGGTGGAAAAAAAA
AAATGAAAATCATTACCGAGGCATAAAAAAATATAGAGTGTACTAGAGGAGGCCAAGAGTAATAGAAAAA
GAAAATTGCGGGAAAGGACTGTGTTATGACTTCCCTGACTAATGCCGTGTTCAAACGATACCTGGCAGTG
ACTCCTAGCGCTCACCAAGCTCTTAAAACGGGAATTTATGGTGCACTCTCAGTACAATCTGCTCTGATGC
CGCATAGTTAAGCCAGCCCCGACACCCGCCAACACCCGCTGACGCGCCCTGACGGGCTTGTCTGCTCCCG
GCATCCGCTTACAGACAAGCTGTGACCGTCTCCGGGAGCTGCATGTGTCAGAGGTTTTCACCGTCATCAC
CGAAACGCGCGA
Features (pLannotate 1.2.2; 21 found; start..end, strand, type, name):
     76..579     +  misc_feature   CEN/ARS: S. cerevisiae CEN6 centromere fused to an autonomously replicating sequence
    609..713     +  promoter       AmpR promoter: bla
    714..1574    +  CDS            AmpR: β-lactamase; bla; confers resistance to ampicillin, carbenicillin, and related antibiotics
   1745..2333    +  rep_origin     ori: high-copy-number ColE1/pMB1/pBR322/pUC origin of replication
   2516..2608    +  CDS            lacI (fragment): lac repressor; lacI; The lac repressor binds to the lac operator to inhibit transcription in E. coli. This inhibition can be relieved by adding lactose or isopropyl-β-D-thiogalactopyranoside (IPTG).
   2621..2642    +  protein_bind   CAP binding site: CAP binding activates transcription in the presence of cAMP. E. coli catabolite activator protein
   2657..2687    +  promoter       lac promoter: promoter for the E. coli lac operon
   2695..2711    +  protein_bind   lac operator: The lac repressor binds to the lac operator to inhibit transcription in E. coli. This inhibition can be relieved by adding lactose or isopropyl-β-D-thiogalactopyranoside (IPTG). lac repressor encoded by lacI
   2756..2774    +  promoter       T3 promoter: promoter for bacteriophage T3 RNA polymerase
   2800..3042    -  CDS            ABD1 (fragment): MCES_YEAST - Experimental evidence at protein level: Swiss-Prot protein existence level 1. Responsible for methylating the 5'-cap structure of mRNAs. From Saccharomyces cerevisiae (strain ATCC 204508 / S288c) (Baker's yeast).
   3318..5864    +  CDS            PRP5: PRP5_YEAST - Also known as RNA5. Experimental evidence at protein level: Swiss-Prot protein existence level 1. ATP-dependent RNA helicase involved spliceosome assembly and in nuclear splicing. Catalyzes an ATP-dependent conformational change of U2 snRNP. Bridges U1 and U2 snRNPs and enables stable U2 snRNP association with intron RNA. From Saccharomyces cerevisiae (strain ATCC 204508 / S288c) (Baker's yeast).
   6378..6449    +  misc_feature   MCS (fragment): pBluescript multiple cloning site
   6458..6476    -  promoter       T7 promoter: promoter for bacteriophage T7 RNA polymerase
   6484..6639    +  CDS            lacZα (fragment): LacZα fragment of β-galactosidase; lacZ fragment
   6643..7071    +  rep_origin     f1 ori (sequence partly withheld): f1 bacteriophage origin of replication; arrow indicates direction of (+) strand synthesis
   7099..7150    -  misc_feature   bom (fragment): basis of mobility region from pBR322
   7358..8020    -  CDS            HIS3: imidazoleglycerol-phosphate dehydratase, required for histidine biosynthesis; S. cerevisiae HIS3; yeast auxotrophic marker
   8021..8208    -  promoter       HIS3 promoter: S. cerevisiae HIS3
   8258..8338    +  CDS            MRM1 (fragment): MRM1_YEAST - Also known as PET56 From Saccharomyces cerevisiae (strain ATCC 204508 / S288c) (Baker's yeast).
   8339..8388    -  misc_feature   bom (fragment): basis of mobility region from pBR322
   8490..1       -  CDS            rop (fragment) (across the origin): Rop protein, which maintains plasmids at low copy number; rop
