[The description below was written by a language model from this plasmid's Addgene catalogue record and pLannotate feature annotations shown in this document.]
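Description:
pRS413 Prp5 AAAA is an 8.5 kb yeast–E. coli shuttle plasmid built on the pRS413 backbone, a centromeric vector for expressing a mutant form of the Saccharomyces cerevisiae splicing factor Prp5 in budding yeast. In yeast it is maintained through a CEN6/ARS element, which gives stable, low-copy, chromosome-like inheritance, and it is selected by the HIS3 auxotrophic marker under its own promoter. In E. coli it replicates from a high-copy ColE1/pUC-type origin with ampicillin resistance (bla). An f1 origin and the pBluescript-derived lac promoter/operator, lacZα fragment and flanking T3 and T7 promoters are carried over from the backbone.

The insert, cloned between NotI and BamHI sites in the polylinker, contains the roughly 2.55 kb PRP5 open reading frame with four consecutive alanine substitutions (D136A, P137A, L138A, D139A), hence the "AAAA" name. Prp5 is an ATP-dependent RNA helicase that acts in spliceosome assembly, remodelling the U2 snRNP and enabling its stable association with the intron. No heterologous yeast promoter is annotated. Instead the coding sequence is flanked by several hundred base pairs of additional sequence on each side, including a fragment of ABD1 in the opposite orientation upstream. This suggests a genomic PRP5 fragment expressed from its native regulatory sequences, although the record does not state the promoter explicitly.

The associated study concerns SF3b1 mutations and the fidelity of branch-site selection in yeast, so the plasmid is presumably used to supply this Prp5 variant for genetic analysis of splicing. The two sequence records (depositor and sequencing-derived) agree closely, differing mainly in the annotated CEN/ARS orientation.
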