Addgene plasmid #87600: pRS413 Prp5 AAAA
Purpose: Encodes Prp5 AAAA for expression in yeast
Depositing lab: Aaron Hoskins. Depositing organization: University of Wisconsin, Madison. Publication: SF3b1 mutations associated with myelodysplastic syndromes alter the fidelity of branchsite selection in yeast. Carrocci TJ, Zoerner DM, Paulson JC, Hoskins AA. Nucleic Acids Res. 2017 Jan 6. pii: gkw1349. doi: 10.1093/nar/gkw1349. PubMed 28062854.
Backbone
  Vector backbone: pRS413
  Backbone size w/o insert (bp): 4970
  Total vector size (bp): 8524
  Vector type: Bacterial Expression, Yeast Expression
  Selectable markers: HIS3
Growth in bacteria
  Bacterial resistance: Ampicillin, 100 μg/mL
  Growth temperature: 37°C
  Growth strain: DH5alpha
  Copy number: Unknown
Gene/Insert
  Gene/Insert name: PRP5
  Species: S. cerevisiae (budding yeast)
  Insert size (bp): 2550
  Mutation: D136A, P137A, L138A, D139A
  GenBank ID: NP_009796.1
  Entrez Gene: PRP5 (a.k.a. YBR237W, RNA5)
  Cloning method: Restriction Enzyme; 5′ cloning site NotI (not destroyed); 3′ cloning site BamHI (not destroyed)
  Sequencing primers: 5′ ACCGCGGTGGCGGCCGCTCTAGAATTTAAACCCGGATTCTGCCTCAATG; 3′ GATATCGAATTCCTGCAGCCCGGGGGATCCCCCTATGAATTGATGTGATAAACTTACC
Terms and licenses: Academic/Nonprofit Terms; Industry Terms: Not Available to Industry
How to cite: pRS413 Prp5 AAAA was a gift from Aaron Hoskins (Addgene plasmid # 87600 ; http://n2t.net/addgene:87600 ; RRID:Addgene_87600)
